Addgene plasmid #127778: pU6-Sox3gRNA-T2
Purpose: Chicken sox3 gRNA target site 2, cloned into the pU6 sgRNA (backbone #92359)
Depositing lab: Tatjana Sauka-Spengler. Depositing organization: University of Oxford. Publication: Early chromatin shaping predetermines multipotent vagal neural crest into neural, neuronal and mesenchymal lineages. Ling ITC, Sauka-Spengler T. Nat Cell Biol. 2019 Dec;21(12):1504-1517. doi: 10.1038/s41556-019-0428-9. Epub 2019 Dec 2. PubMed 31792380.
Backbone
  Vector backbone: pU6
  Vector type: CRISPR
Growth in bacteria
  Bacterial resistance: Tetracycline, 10 μg/mL
  Growth temperature: 37°C
  Growth strain: DH5alpha
  Copy number: Low Copy
Gene/Insert
  Gene/Insert name: sox3gRNAT2 (alt name: sgRNA seq- TCTGCGCCGTGGACATCATG)
  Cloning method: Restriction Enzyme; 5′ cloning site BsmB1 (destroyed during cloning); 3′ cloning site BsmB1 (destroyed during cloning)
  Sequencing primers: 5′ -; 3′ -
Terms and licenses: Academic/Nonprofit Terms; Industry Terms: Not Available to Industry
How to cite: pU6-Sox3gRNA-T2 was a gift from Tatjana Sauka-Spengler (Addgene plasmid # 127778 ; http://n2t.net/addgene:127778 ; RRID:Addgene_127778)
