[The description below was written by a language model from this plasmid's Addgene catalogue record and pLannotate feature annotations shown in this document.]
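Description:
pU6-Sox3gRNA-T2 is a small (about 3.5 kb) CRISPR guide-RNA expression plasmid carrying the second of a set of single-guide RNA target sequences directed against chicken sox3. The 20-nucleotide spacer was inserted into the pU6 sgRNA backbone by restriction cloning at paired BsmBI sites, which were destroyed in the process, as is typical for type IIS guide cloning that places the spacer directly upstream of the sgRNA scaffold. The feature annotation detects a fragment of the Streptococcus pyogenes tracrRNA, consistent with a Cas9-compatible sgRNA scaffold. The backbone name implies a U6-type RNA polymerase III promoter driving the guide, but no U6 promoter is annotated in the feature table and its species of origin is not stated in the record. The plasmid does not encode Cas9, so the nuclease would have to be supplied from a separate construct.

For propagation in E. coli, the plasmid carries a tetracycline efflux gene (TcR) under its native tet promoter, matching the catalogue's tetracycline selection, and a ColE1/pMB1-family origin. The automated annotation calls this origin high-copy, whereas the catalogue lists the plasmid as low copy. The remaining annotated elements are short fragments of the RSF origin, lacI and a kanamycin resistance gene, along with rrnB T1 and T2 terminators and a T7 promoter. These appear to be backbone remnants rather than functional payload. The associated work concerns chromatin regulation and lineage decisions in vagal neural crest, which suggests use in perturbing sox3 in chicken embryos, although the record does not describe the delivery method or the Cas9 effector it was paired with.
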