Features (pLannotate 1.2.2; 12 found; start..end, strand, type, name):
      1..130     +  rep_origin     RSF ori (fragment): Plasmids containing the RSF 1030 origin of replication can be propagated in E. coli cells that contain additional plasmids with compatible origins.
    132..224     +  CDS            lacI (fragment): lac repressor; lacI; The lac repressor binds to the lac operator to inhibit transcription in E. coli. This inhibition can be relieved by adding lactose or isopropyl-β-D-thiogalactopyranoside (IPTG).
    279..306     -  terminator     rrnB T2 terminator: transcription terminator T2 from the E. coli rrnB gene
    438..481     +  terminator     rrnB T1 terminator: Escherichia coli rrnB; transcription terminator T1 from the E. coli rrnB gene
    513..566     -  CDS            lacI (fragment): lac repressor; lacI; The lac repressor binds to the lac operator to inhibit transcription in E. coli. This inhibition can be relieved by adding lactose or isopropyl-β-D-thiogalactopyranoside (IPTG).
    568..692     -  rep_origin     RSF ori (fragment): Plasmids containing the RSF 1030 origin of replication can be propagated in E. coli cells that contain additional plasmids with compatible origins.
    708..736     +  promoter       tet promoter: E. coli promoter for tetracycline efflux protein gene
    784..1974    +  CDS            TcR: tetracycline efflux protein; tet; confers resistance to tetracycline
   2072..2146    +  CDS            KanR (fragment): aminoglycoside phosphotransferase; aphA-3; confers resistance to kanamycin
   2149..2167    -  promoter       T7 promoter: promoter for bacteriophage T7 RNA polymerase
   2612..2679    +  misc_RNA       tracrRNA (fragment): trans-activating CRISPR RNA for the Streptococcus pyogenes CRISPR/Cas9 system
   2855..3443    +  rep_origin     ori: high-copy-number ColE1/pMB1/pBR322/pUC origin of replication
>Addgene plasmid #127778 | pU6-Sox3gRNA-T2 | addgene full sequence | sequence record 250011 | Addgene NGS Result
GCTCACATGTTCTTTCCTGCGTTATCCCCTGATTCTGTGGATAACCGTATTACCGCCTTTGAGTGAGCTG
ATACCGCTCGCCGCAGCCGAACGACCGAGCGCAGCGAGTCAGTGAGCGAGGAAGCGGAAGAGCGCCCAAT
ACGCAAACCGCCTCTCCCCGCGCGTTGGCCGATTCATTAATGCAGCTGGCACGACAGGTTTCCCGACTGG
AAAGCGGGCAGTGAGCGCAACGCAATTAATACGCGTACCGCTAGCCAGGAAGAGTTTGTAGAAACGCAAA
AAGGCCATCCGTCAGGATGGCCTTCTGCTTAGTTTGATGCCTGGCAGTTTATGGCGGGCGTCCTGCCCGC
CACCCTCCGGGCCGTTGCTTCACAACGTTCAAATCCGCTCCCGGCGGATTTGTCCTACTCAGGAGAGCGT
TCACCGACAAACAACAGATAAAACGAAAGGCCCAGTCTTCCGACTGAGCCTTTCGTTTTATTTGATGCCT
GGCAGTTCCCTACTCTCGCGTTCTGCATTAATGAATCGGCCAACGCGCGGGGAGAGGCGGTTTGCGTATT
GGGCGCTCTTCCGCTTCCTCGCTCACTGACTCGCTGCGCTCGGTCGTTCGGCTGCGGCGAGCGGTATCAG
CTCACTCAAAGGCGGTAATACGGTTATCCACAGAATCAGGGGATAACGCAGGAAAGAACATGAATTAATT
CTCATGTTTGACAGCTTATCATCGATTAGCTTTAATGCGGTAGTTTATCACAGTTAAATTGCTAACGCAG
TCAGGCACCGTGTATGAAATCTAACAATGCGCTCATCGTCATCCTCGGCACCGTCACCCTGGATGCTGTA
GGCATAGGCTTGGTTATGCCGGTACTGCCGGGCCTCTTGCGGGATATCGTCCATTCCGACAGCATCGCCA
GTCACTATGGCGTGCTGCTAGCGCTATATGCGTTGATGCAATTTCTATGCGCACCCGTTCTCGGAGCACT
GTCCGACCGCTTTGGCCGCCGCCCAGTCCTGCTCGCTTCGCTACTTGGAGCCACTATCGACTACGCGATC
ATGGCGACCACACCCGTCCTGTGGATTCTCTACGCCGGACGCATCGTGGCCGGCATCACCGGCGCCACAG
GTGCGGTTGCTGGCGCCTATATCGCCGACATCACCGATGGGGAAGATCGGGCTCGCCACTTCGGGCTCAT
GAGCGCTTGTTTCGGCGTGGGTATGGTGGCAGGCCCCGTGGCCGGGGGACTGTTGGGCGCCATCTCCTTA
CATGCACCATTCCTTGCGGCGGCGGTGCTCAACGGCCTCAACCTACTACTGGGCTGCTTCCTAATGCAGG
AGTCGCATAAGGGAGAGCGCCGACCCATGCCCTTGAGAGCCTTCAACCCAGTCAGCTCCTTCCGGTGGGC
GCGGGGCATGACTATCGTCGCCGCACTTATGACTGTCTTCTTTATCATGCAACTCGTAGGACAGGTGCCG
GCAGCGCTCTGGGTCATTTTCGGCGAGGACCGCTTTCGCTGGAGCGCGACGATGATCGGCCTGTCGCTTG
CGGTATTCGGAATCTTGCACGCCCTCGCTCAAGCCTTCGTCACTGGTCCCGCCACCAAACGTTTCGGCGA
GAAGCAGGCCATTATCGCCGGCATGGCGGCCGACGCGCTGGGCTACGTCTTGCTGGCGTTCGCGACGCGA
GGCTGGATGGCCTTCCCCATTATGATTCTTCTCGCTTCCGGCGGCATCGGGATGCCCGCGTTGCAGGCCA
TGCTGTCCAGGCAGGTAGATGACGACCATCAGGGACAGCTTCAAGGATCGCTCGCGGCTCTTACCAGCCT
AACTTCGATCATTGGACCGCTGATCGTCACGGCGATTTATGCCGCCTCGGCGAGCACATGGAACGGGTTG
GCATGGATTGTAGGCGCCGCCCTATACCTTGTCTGCCTCCCCGCGTTGCGTCGCGGTGCATGGAGCCGGG
CCACCTCGACCTGAATGGAAGCCGGCGGCACCTCGCTAACGGATTCACCACTCCAAGAATTGGAGCCAAT
CAATTCTTGCGGAGAACTGTGAATGCGCAAACCAACCCTTGATCGGGGAAGAACAGTATGTCGAGCTATT
TTTTGACTTACTGGGGATCAAGCCTGATTGGGAGAAAATAAAATATCCCCTATAGTGAGTCGTATTACAT
GGTCATAGCTGTTTCCTGGCAGCTCTGGCCCGTGTCTCAAAATCTCTGATGTTACATTGCACAAGATAAA
AATATATCATCATGCCTCCTCTAGAGGTCTCAGGACCGCGGCCGCTCCTTCAGGCACTGCCGACGACAGC
CCAGGCGGAGGTCCTGAGCGCCGGCGCCAAATTTGCATAAAGAGCTACCCAGAAGCCCTCGCGCGCGGAA
ACGGGCAAAAAAGGGCTTCTAATATGGAAATATTACGCCGAATCGCGTCACAAATTGGCTAAGCGGGCCT
AAGAGTTAACAAGATGTGCTATTAAGCGGAGCCTTTTGGTGGGAAGAAACGGAACAGTCACTGTGTTCTA
AAAGAACTTGCAGGATGAGCCTTTAAATACCGCAGTCTCGACGCTCTTAGTCGTCTGCGCCGTGGACATC
ATGGTTTAAGAGCTATGCTGGAAACAGCATAGCAAGTTTAAATAAGGCTAGTCCGTTATCAACTTGAAAA
AGTGGCACCGAGTCGGTGCTTTTTTGTTTTCCATATTTTTTTCGCATTGCTTTCCTTGGCTTTTACACCC
TTACGCAGCCTCGCCCCCTTTTCCCAGGGAGACCCTCGAGCCACCCATGACCAAAATCCCTTAACGTGAG
TTACGCGTCGTTCCACTGAGCGTCAGACCCCGTAGAAAAGATCAAAGGATCTTCTTGAGATCCTTTTTTT
CTGCGCGTAATCTGCTGCTTGCAAACAAAAAAACCACCGCTACCAGCGGTGGTTTGTTTGCCGGATCAAG
AGCTACCAACTCTTTTTCCGAAGGTAACTGGCTTCAGCAGAGCGCAGATACCAAATACTGTTCTTCTAGT
GTAGCCGTAGTTAGGCCACCACTTCAAGAACTCTGTAGCACCGCCTACATACCTCGCTCTGCTAATCCTG
TTACCAGTGGCTGCTGCCAGTGGCGATAAGTCGTGTCTTACCGGGTTGGACTCAAGACGATAGTTACCGG
ATAAGGCGCAGCGGTCGGGCTGAACGGGGGGTTCGTGCACACAGCCCAGCTTGGAGCGAACGACCTACAC
CGAACTGAGATACCTACAGCGTGAGCTATGAGAAAGCGCCACGCTTCCCGAAGGGAGAAAGGCGGACAGG
TATCCGGTAAGCGGCAGGGTCGGAACAGGAGAGCGCACGAGGGAGCTTCCAGGGGGAAACGCCTGGTATC
TTTATAGTCCTGTCGGGTTTCGCCACCTCTGACTTGAGCGTCGATTTTTGTGATGCTCGTCAGGGGGGCG
GAGCCTATGGAAAAACGCCAGCAACGCGGCCTTTTTACGGTTCCTGGCCTTTTGCTGGCCTTTT
